Addgene plasmid #66309: GPR12-Tango
Purpose: Expression of G protein-coupled receptors for PRESTO-Tango: parallel receptorome expression and screening via transcriptional output, with transcriptional activation following arrestin translocation
Depositing lab: Bryan Roth. Publication: PRESTO-Tango as an open-source resource for interrogation of the druggable human GPCRome. Kroeze WK, Sassano MF, Huang XP, Lansu K, McCorvy JD, Giguere PM, Sciaky N, Roth BL. Nat Struct Mol Biol. 2015 May;22(5):362-9. doi: 10.1038/nsmb.3014. Epub 2015 Apr 20. PubMed 25895059.
Backbone
  Vector backbone: empty Tango
  Backbone size w/o insert (bp): 6632
  Vector type: Mammalian Expression
  Selectable markers: Neomycin (select with G418)
Growth in bacteria
  Bacterial resistance: Ampicillin, 100 μg/mL
  Growth temperature: 37°C
  Growth strain: DH5alpha
  Copy number: High Copy
Gene/Insert
  Gene/Insert name: GPR12
  Species: H. sapiens (human)
  Insert size (bp): 1002
  Entrez Gene: GPR12 (a.k.a. GPCR12, GPCR21, PPP1R84)
  Promoter: CMV
  Tag / fusion protein: FLAG (N terminal on backbone)
  Cloning method: Restriction Enzyme; 5′ cloning site NotI (not destroyed); 3′ cloning site XhoI (unknown if destroyed)
  Sequencing primers: 5′ CMV-F; 3′ Tet-R
Terms and licenses: Academic/Nonprofit Terms; Industry Terms: Not Available to Industry
Depositor comments: Please note: Most of the PRESTO-Tango vectors do not contain the XhoI cut site downstream of the tTA sequence and instead carry an XbaI site. If you need to perform an XhoI digest we recommend sequencing with a forward primer at the C-terminus of tTA to determine which of the two sites is present. Suggested primer: 5-gagctccacttagacggcgagg-3. Original backbone was pcDNA3.1(+). These plasmids were generated as part of the Illuminating the Druggable Genome (IDG) program sponsored by the NIH Common Fund. The goal of this program is to identify, gather, and distribute information and resources for proteins that currently are not well-studied yet belong to commonly drug-targeted protein families: protein kinases, non-olfactory G-protein coupled receptors (GPCRs), and ion channels. The IDG program is designed to develop fundamental research tools for understudied proteins, elucidate their function, and disseminate the IDG-related resources and data to the greater scientific community.
How to cite: GPR12-Tango was a gift from Bryan Roth (Addgene plasmid # 66309 ; http://n2t.net/addgene:66309 ; RRID:Addgene_66309)
