[The description below was written by a language model from this plasmid's Addgene catalogue record.]
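Description:
GPR12-Tango is a mammalian expression plasmid from the PRESTO-Tango collection, built on an "empty Tango" backbone that was itself derived from pcDNA3.1(+). It is propagated as a high-copy plasmid in E. coli under ampicillin selection, and it carries a neomycin resistance marker so that transfected mammalian cells can be selected with G418. The record contains catalogue fields only, with no feature table, so origins of replication and other backbone elements are not itemised.

The insert is the human GPR12 coding sequence (about 1 kb), an understudied orphan G protein-coupled receptor. It is placed under the CMV promoter for strong constitutive expression and preceded by an N-terminal FLAG tag supplied by the backbone, which is useful for detecting the receptor. The depositor comments indicate that a tTA (tetracycline transactivator) sequence lies downstream of the receptor, consistent with the Tango design. In this design the receptor is fused to a transcription factor that is released after arrestin is recruited to the activated receptor, and the released factor then drives a reporter gene. The other modules of the fusion are not listed in the record. The receptor was cloned between NotI and a 3′ site recorded as XhoI, but the depositor notes that most vectors in the series carry XbaI rather than XhoI downstream of tTA, so that site should be verified.

The construct is intended for arrestin-translocation-based transcriptional readouts of GPCR activation, which allow parallel screening of ligands across the receptorome. It was produced within an NIH programme that develops tools for poorly characterised druggable proteins.
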