>Addgene plasmid #66309 | GPR12-Tango | depositor partial sequence | sequence record 113231 | empty Tango
GACGGATCGGGAGATCTCCCGATCCCCTATGGTGCACTCTCAGTACAATCTGCTCTGATGCCGCATAGTT
AAGCCAGTATCTGCTCCCTGCTTGTGTGTTGGAGGTCGCTGAGTAGTGCGCGAGCAAAATTTAAGCTACA
ACAAGGCAAGGCTTGACCGACAATTGCATGAAGAATCTGCTTAGGGTTAGGCGTTTTGCGCTGCTTCGCG
ATGTACGGGCCAGATATACGCGTTGACATTGATTATTGACTAGTTATTAATAGTAATCAATTACGGGGTC
ATTAGTTCATAGCCCATATATGGAGTTCCGCGTTACATAACTTACGGTAAATGGCCCGCCTGGCTGACCG
CCCAACGACCCCCGCCCATTGACGTCAATAATGACGTATGTTCCCATAGTAACGCCAATAGGGACTTTCC
ATTGACGTCAATGGGTGGAGTATTTACGGTAAACTGCCCACTTGGCAGTACATCAAGTGTATCATATGCC
AAGTACGCCCCCTATTGACGTCAATGACGGTAAATGGCCCGCCTGGCATTATGCCCAGTACATGACCTTA
TGGGACTTTCCTACTTGGCAGTACATCTACGTATTAGTCATCGCTATTACCATGGTGATGCGGTTTTGGC
AGTACATCAATGGGCGTGGATAGCGGTTTGACTCACGGGGATTTCCAAGTCTCCACCCCATTGACGTCAA
TGGGAGTTTGTTTTGGCACCAAAATCAACGGGACTTTCCAAAATGTCGTAACAACTCCGCCCCATTGACG
CAAATGGGCGGTAGGCGTGTACGGTGGGAGGTCTATATAAGCAGAGCTCTCTGGCTAACTAGAGAACCCA
CTGCTTACTGGCTTATCGAAATTAATACGACTCACTATAGGGAGACCCAAGCTGGCTAGCGTTTAAACTT
AAGCTTGGTACCGAGCTCGGATCCACTAGTCCAGTGTGGTGGAATTCTGCAGATATCCAGCACAGTGGCG
GCCGCGCCACCATGAAGACGATCATCGCCCTGAGCTACATCTTCTGCCTGGTATTCGCCGACTACAAGGA
CGATGATGACGCCAGCATCGATACCGGTGGACGCACCCCACCCAGCCTGGGTCCCCAAGATGAGTCCTGC
ACCACCGCCAGCTCCTCCCTGGCCAAGGACACTTCATCGACCGGTGAGAACCTGTACTTCCAGCTAAGAT
TAGATAAAAGTAAAGTGATTAACAGCGCATTAGAGCTGCTTAATGAGGTCGGAATCGAAGGTTTAACAAC
CCGTAAACTCGCCCAGAAGCTAGGTGTAGAGCAGCCTACATTGTATTGGCATGTAAAAAATAAGCGGGCT
TTGCTCGACGCCTTAGCCATTGAGATGTTAGATAGGCACCATACTCACTTTTGCCCTTTAGAAGGGGAAA
GCTGGCAAGATTTTTTACGTAATAACGCTAAAAGTTTTAGATGTGCTTTACTAAGTCATCGCGATGGAGC
AAAAGTACATTTAGGTACACGGCCTACAGAAAAACAGTATGAAACTCTCGAAAATCAATTAGCCTTTTTA
TGCCAACAAGGTTTTTCACTAGAGAATGCATTATATGCACTCAGCGCTGTGGGGCATTTTACTTTAGGTT
GCGTATTGGAAGATCAAGAGCATCAAGTCGCTAAAGAAGAAAGGGAAACACCTACTACTGATAGTATGCC
GCCATTATTACGACAAGCTATCGAATTATTTGATCACCAAGGTGCAGAGCCAGCCTTCTTATTCGGCCTT
GAATTGATCATATGCGGATTAGAAAAACAACTTAAATGTGAAAGTGGGTCCGCGTACAGCCGCGCGCGTA
CGAAAAACAATTACGGGTCTACCATCGAGGGCCTGCTCGATCTCCCGGACGACGACGCCCCCGAAGAGGC
GGGGCTGGCGGCTCCGCGCCTGTCCTTTCTCCCCGCGGGACACACGCGCAGACTGTCGACGGCCCCCCCG
ACCGATGTCAGCCTGGGGGACGAGCTCCACTTAGACGGCGAGGACGTGGCGATGGCGCATGCCGACGCGC
TAGACGATTTCGATCTGGACATGTTGGGGGACGGGGATTCCCCGGGTCCGGGATTTACCCCCCACGACTC
CGCCCCCTACGGCGCTCTGGATATGGCCGACTTCGAGTTTGAGCAGATGTTTACCGATGCCCTTGGAATT
GACGAGTACGGTGGGTAGCTCGAGTCTAGAGGGCCCGTTTAAACCCGCTGATCAGCCTCGACTGTGCCTT
CTAGTTGCCAGCCATCTGTTGTTTGCCCCTCCCCCGTGCCTTCCTTGACCCTGGAAGGTGCCACTCCCAC
TGTCCTTTCCTAATAAAATGAGGAAATTGCATCGCATTGTCTGAGTAGGTGTCATTCTATTCTGGGGGGT
GGGGTGGGGCAGGACAGCAAGGGGGAGGATTGGGAAGACAATAGCAGGCATGCTGGGGATGCGGTGGGCT
CTATGGCTTCTGAGGCGGAAAGAACCAGCTGGGGCTCTAGGGGGTATCCCC
[124 nt withheld, positions 2502-2625]
C
[91 nt withheld, positions 2627-2717]
A
[49 nt withheld, positions 2719-2767]
CCTTTGACGTTGGAGTCCACGTTCTTT
[37 nt withheld, positions 2795-2831]
ACCCTATCTCGGTCTATTCTTTTGATTTATAAGGGATTTTGCCGATTTCGGCCTATTGGTTAAAAAATGA
GCTGATTTAACAAAAATTTAACGCGAATTAATTCTGTGGAATGTGTGTCAGTTAGGGTGTGGAAAGTCCC
CAGGCTCCCCAGCAGGCAGAAGTATGCAAAGCATGCATCTCAATTAGTCAGCAACCAGGTGTGGAAAGTC
CCCAGGCTCCCCAGCAGGCAGAAGTATGCAAAGCATGCATCTCAATTAGTCAGCAACCATAGTCCCGCCC
CTAACTCCGCCCATCCCGCCCCTAACTCCGCCCAGTTCCGCCCATTCTCCGCCCCATGGCTGACTAATTT
TTTTTATTTATGCAGAGGCCGAGGCCGCCTCTGCCTCTGAGCTATTCCAGAAGTAGTGAGGAGGCTTTTT
TGGAGGCCTAGGCTTTTGCAAAAAGCTCCCGGGAGCTTGTATATCCATTTTCGGATCTGATCAAGAGACA
GGATGAGGATCGTTTCGCATGATTGAACAAGATGGATTGCACGCAGGTTCTCCGGCCGCTTGGGTGGAGA
GGCTATTCGGCTATGACTGGGCACAACAGACAATCGGCTGCTCTGATGCCGCCGTGTTCCGGCTGTCAGC
GCAGGGGCGCCCGGTTCTTTTTGTCAAGACCGACCTGTCCGGTGCCCTGAATGAACTGCAGGACGAGGCA
GCGCGGCTATCGTGGCTGGCCACGACGGGCGTTCCTTGCGCAGCTGTGCTCGACGTTGTCACTGAAGCGG
GAAGGGACTGGCTGCTATTGGGCGAAGTGCCGGGGCAGGATCTCCTGTCATCTCACCTTGCTCCTGCCGA
GAAAGTATCCATCATGGCTGATGCAATGCGGCGGCTGCATACGCTTGATCCGGCTACCTGCCCATTCGAC
CACCAAGCGAAACATCGCATCGAGCGAGCACGTACTCGGATGGAAGCCGGTCTTGTCGATCAGGATGATC
TGGACGAAGAGCATCAGGGGCTCGCGCCAGCCGAACTGTTCGCCAGGCTCAAGGCGCGCATGCCCGACGG
CGAGGATCTCGTCGTGACCCATGGCGATGCCTGCTTGCCGAATATCATGGTGGAAAATGGCCGCTTTTCT
GGATTCATCGACTGTGGCCGGCTGGGTGTGGCGGACCGCTATCAGGACATAGCGTTGGCTACCCGTGATA
TTGCTGAAGAGCTTGGCGGCGAATGGGCTGACCGCTTCCTCGTGCTTTACGGTATCGCCGCTCCCGATTC
GCAGCGCATCGCCTTCTATCGCCTTCTTGACGAGTTCTTCTGAGCGGGACTCTGGGGTTCGAAATGACCG
ACCAAGCGACGCCCAACCTGCCATCACGAGATTTCGATTCCACCGCCGCCTTCTATGAAAGGTTGGGCTT
CGGAATCGTTTTCCGGGACGCCGGCTGGATGATCCTCCAGCGCGGGGATCTCATGCTGGAGTTCTTCGCC
CACCCCAACTTGTTTATTGCAGCTTATAATGGTTACAAATAAAGCAATAGCATCACAAATTTCACAAATA
AAGCATTTTTTTCACTGCATTCTAGTTGTGGTTTGTCCAAACTCATCAATGTATCTTATCATGTCTGTAT
ACCGTCGACCTCTAGCTAGAGCTTGGCGTAATCATGGTCATAGCTGTTTCCTGTGTGAAATTGTTATCCG
CTCACAATTCCACACAACATACGAGCCGGAAGCATAAAGTGTAAAGCCTGGGGTGCCTAATGAGTGAGCT
AACTCACATTAATTGCGTTGCGCTCACTGCCCGCTTTCCAGTCGGGAAACCTGTCGTGCCAGCTGCATTA
ATGAATCGGCCAACGCGCGGGGAGAGGCGGTTTGCGTATTGGGCGCTCTTCCGCTTCCTCGCTCACTGAC
TCGCTGCGCTCGGTCGTTCGGCTGCGGCGAGCGGTATCAGCTCACTCAAAGGCGGTAATACGGTTATCCA
CAGAATCAGGGGATAACGCAGGAAAGAACATGTGAGCAAAAGGCCAGCAAAAGGCCAGGAACCGTAAAAA
GGCCGCGTTGCTGGCGTTTTTCCATAGGCTCCGCCCCCCTGACGAGCATCACAAAAATCGACGCTCAAGT
CAGAGGTGGCGAAACCCGACAGGACTATAAAGATACCAGGCGTTTCCCCCTGGAAGCTCCCTCGTGCGCT
CTCCTGTTCCGACCCTGCCGCTTACCGGATACCTGTCCGCCTTTCTCCCTTCGGGAAGCGTGGCGCTTTC
TCATAGCTCACGCTGTAGGTATCTCAGTTCGGTGTAGGTCGTTCGCTCCAAGCTGGGCTGTGTGCACGAA
CCCCCCGTTCAGCCCGACCGCTGCGCCTTATCCGGTAACTATCGTCTTGAGTCCAACCCGGTAAGACACG
ACTTATCGCCACTGGCAGCAGCCACTGGTAACAGGATTAGCAGAGCGAGGTATGTAGGCGGTGCTACAGA
GTTCTTGAAGTGGTGGCCTAACTACGGCTACACTAGAAGAACAGTATTTGGTATCTGCGCTCTGCTGAAG
CCAGTTACCTTCGGAAAAAGAGTTGGTAGCTCTTGATCCGGCAAACAAACCACCGCTGGTAGCGGTTTTT
TTGTTTGCAAGCAGCAGATTACGCGCAGAAAAAAAGGATCTCAAGAAGATCCTTTGATCTTTTCTACGGG
GTCTGACGCTCAGTGGAACGAAAACTCACGTTAAGGGATTTTGGTCATGAGATTATCAAAAAGGATCTTC
ACCTAGATCCTTTTAAATTAAAAATGAAGTTTTAAATCAATCTAAAGTATATATGAGTAAACTTGGTCTG
ACAGTTACCAATGCTTAATCAGTGAGGCACCTATCTCAGCGATCTGTCTATTTCGTTCATCCATAGTTGC
CTGACTCCCCGTCGTGTAGATAACTACGATACGGGAGGGCTTACCATCTGGCCCCAGTGCTGCAATGATA
CCGCGAGACCCACGCTCACCGGCTCCAGATTTATCAGCAATAAACCAGCCAGCCGGAAGGGCCGAGCGCA
GAAGTGGTCCTGCAACTTTATCCGCCTCCATCCAGTCTATTAATTGTTGCCGGGAAGCTAGAGTAAGTAG
TTCGCCAGTTAATAGTTTGCGCAACGTTGTTGCCATTGCTACAGGCATCGTGGTGTCACGCTCGTCGTTT
GGTATGGCTTCATTCAGCTCCGGTTCCCAACGATCAAGGCGAGTTACATGATCCCCCATGTTGTGCAAAA
AAGCGGTTAGCTCCTTCGGTCCTCCGATCGTTGTCAGAAGTAAGTTGGCCGCAGTGTTATCACTCATGGT
TATGGCAGCACTGCATAATTCTCTTACTGTCATGCCATCCGTAAGATGCTTTTCTGTGACTGGTGAGTAC
TCAACCAAGTCATTCTGAGAATAGTGTATGCGGCGACCGAGTTGCTCTTGCCCGGCGTCAATACGGGATA
ATACCGCGCCACATAGCAGAACTTTAAAAGTGCTCATCATTGGAAAACGTTCTTCGGGGCGAAAACTCTC
AAGGATCTTACCGCTGTTGAGATCCAGTTCGATGTAACCCACTCGTGCACCCAACTGATCTTCAGCATCT
TTTACTTTCACCAGCGTTTCTGGGTGAGCAAAAACAGGAAGGCAAAATGCCGCAAAAAAGGGAATAAGGG
CGACACGGAAATGTTGAATACTCATACTCTTCCTTTTTCAATATTATTGAAGCATTTATCAGGGTTATTG
TCTCATGAGCGGATACATATTTGAATGTATTTAGAAAAATAAACAAATAGGGGTTCCGCGCACATTTCCC
CGAAAAGTGCCACCTGACGTC
