>Addgene plasmid #66309 | GPR12-Tango | depositor partial sequence | sequence record 113232 | GPR12
ATGAACGAAGATCTGAAAGTGAATCTCTCCGGTCTTCCCAGGGACTACCTCGATGCGGCTGCTGCCGAGA
ACATATCCGCAGCCGTGTCATCTAGAGTTCCTGCGGTTGAGCCCGAGCCAGAGCTTGTGGTCAATCCCTG
GGACATCGTCCTGTGTACATCCGGGACCCTGATCAGTTGCGAGAACGCGATTGTCGTCCTGATCATATTT
CACAATCCGTCCCTCCGGGCGCCTATGTTCCTCCTCATTGGTTCCCTCGCGTTGGCCGATCTGCTGGCCG
GCATCGGACTTATAACTAATTTTGTCTTTGCGTACCTCCTGCAATCTGAGGCCACTAAGCTTGTTACTAT
CGGACTGATCGTGGCTTCTTTCTCCGCAAGTGTCTGTTCCCTCCTCGCCATCACCGTGGATCGCTATTTG
AGTCTTTACTATGCCCTCACCTACCATTCAGAGAGAACTGTTACCTTTACGTATGTGATGCTGGTTATGC
TTTGGGGGACCTCCATCTGCTTGGGACTCCTGCCTGTTATGGGTTGGAACTGTCTGAGAGACGAGTCCAC
TTGCAGTGTGGTGAGGCCGCTGACTAAGAATAACGCGGCTATACTCTCTGTGAGTTTCCTTTTCATGTTC
GCATTGATGTTGCAATTGTACATCCAGATCTGCAAGATCGTGATGCGCCACGCGCACCAAATCGCACTGC
AGCATCATTTTCTGGCAACAAGTCACTATGTGACTACCAGGAAAGGGGTTAGCACTCTTGCCATCATCTT
GGGTACTTTCGCTGCCTGTTGGATGCCGTTCACTCTGTATTCCCTGATCGCGGACTACACATATCCATCT
ATTTACACATACGCCACCCTGCTCCCAGCCACCTACAACAGCATCATAAACCCCGTCATCTATGCCTTCA
GGAACCAGGAGATCCAGAAAGCTCTGTGTCTGATCTGCTGCGGCTGTATTCCTAGTAGCCTTGCACAACG
AGCCAGAAGCCCAAGCGACGTG
