>Addgene plasmid #66309 | GPR12-Tango | addgene partial sequence | sequence record 119902 | CMV-F 5'-CGCAAATGGGCGGTAGGCGTG-3'
GCTCTCTGGCTAACTAGAGAACCCACTGCTTACTGGCTTATCGAAATTAATACGACTCACTATAGGGAGA
CCCAAGCTGGCTAGCGTTTAAACTTAAGCTTGGTACCGAGCTCGGATCCACTAGTCCAGTGTGGTGGAAT
TCTGCAGATATCCAGCACAGTGGCGGCCGCGCCACCATGAAGACGATCATCGCCCTGAGCTACATCTTCT
GCCTGGTATTCGCCGACTACAAGGACGATGATGACGCCAGCATCGATATGAACGAAGATCTGAAAGTGAA
TCTCTCCGGTCTTCCCAGGGACTACCTCGATGCGGCTGCTGCCGAGAACATATCCGCAGCCGTGTCATCT
AGAGTTCCTGCGGTTGAGCCCGAGCCAGAGCTTGTGGTCAATCCCTGGGACATCGTCCTGTGTACATCCG
GGACCCTGATCAGTTGCGAGAACGCGATTGTCGTCCTGATCATATTTCACAATCCGTCCCTCCGGGCGCC
TATGTTCCTCCTCATTGGTTCCCTCGCGTTGGCCGATCTGCTGGCCGGCATCGGACTTATAACTAATTTT
GTCTTTGCGTACCTCCTGCAATCTGAGGCCACTAAGCTTGTTACTATCGGACTGATCGTGGCTTCTTTCT
CCGCAAGTGTCTGTTCCCTCCTCGCCATCACCGTGGATCGCTATTTGAGTCTTTACTATGCCCTCACCTA
CCATTCAGAGAGAACTGTTACCTTTACGTATGTGATGCTGGTTATGCTTTGGGGGACCTCCATCTGCTTG
GGACTCCTGCCTGTTATGGGTTGGAACTGTCTGAGAGACGAGTCCACTTGCAGTGTGGTGAGGCCGCTGA
CTAAGAATAACGCGGCTATACTCTCTGTGAGTTTCCTTTTCATGTTCGCATTGATGTTGCAATTGTACAT
CCAGATCTGCAAGATCGTGATGCGCCACGCGCA
