>Addgene plasmid #66309 | GPR12-Tango | addgene partial sequence | sequence record 119904 | Tet-R 5'-GGCGAGTTTACGGGTTGTTA-3'
GCTCTAATGCGCTGTTAATCACTTTACTTTTATCTAATCTTAGCTGGAAGTACAGGTTCTCACCGGTCGA
TGAAGTGTCCTTGGCCAGGGAGGAGCTGGCGGTGGTGCAGGACTCATCTTGGGGACCCAGGCTGGGTGGG
GTGCGTCCACCGGTATCGATCACGTCGCTTGGGCTTCTGGCTCGTTGTGCAAGGCTACTAGGAATACAGC
CGCAGCAGATCAGACACAGAGCTTTCTGGATCTCCTGGTTCCTGAAGGCATAGATGACGGGGTTTATGAT
GCTGTTGTAGGTGGCTGGGAGCAGGGTGGCGTATGTGTAAATAGATGGATATGTGTAGTCCGCGATCAGG
GAATACAGAGTGAACGGCATCCAACAGGCAGCGAAAGTACCCAAGATGATGGCAAGAGTGCTAACCCCTT
TCCTGGTAGTCACATAGTGACTTGTTGCCAGAAAATGATGCTGCAGTGCGATTTGGTGCGCGTGGCGCAT
CACGATCTTGCAGATCTGGATGTACAATTGCAACATCAATGCGAACATGAAAAGGAAACTCACAGAGAGT
ATAGCCGCGTTATTCTTAGTCAGCGGCCTCACCACACTGCAAGTGGACTCGTCTCTCAGACAGTTCCAAC
CCATAACAGGCAGGAGTCCCAAGCAGATGGAGGTCCCCCAAAGCATAACCAGCATCACATACGTAAAGGT
AACAGTTCTCTCTGAATGGTAGGTGAGGGCATAGTAAAGACTCAAATAGCGATCCACGGTGATGGCGAGG
AGGGAACAGACACTTGCGGAGAAAGAAGCCACGATCAGTCCGATAGTAACAAGCTTAGTGGCCTCAGATT
GCAGGAGGTACGCAAAGACAAAATTAGTTATAAGTCCGATGCCGGCCAGCAGATCGGCCAACGCGAGGGA
ACCAATGAGGAGGAACATAGGCGCCCGGAGGGACGGATTGTGAAATATGATCAG
